>Addgene plasmid #69822 | pcDNA 3.2/V5-DEST MTFR1L-V5 | addgene full sequence | sequence record 353221 | Addgene NGS Result
CCACCTGACGTCGACGGATCGGGAGATCTCCCGATCCCCTATGGTGCACTCTCAGTACAATCTGCTCTGA
TGCCGCATAGTTAAGCCAGTATCTGCTCCCTGCTTGTGTGTTGGAGGTCGCTGAGTAGTGCGCGAGCAAA
ATTTAAGCTACAACAAGGCAAGGCTTGACCGACAATTGCATGAAGAATCTGCTTAGGGTTAGGCGTTTTG
CGCTGCTTCGCGATGTACGGGCCAGATATACGCGTTGACATTGATTATTGACTAGTTATTAATAGTAATC
AATTACGGGGTCATTAGTTCATAGCCCATATATGGAGTTCCGCGTTACATAACTTACGGTAAATGGCCCG
CCTGGCTGACCGCCCAACGACCCCCGCCCATTGACGTCAATAATGACGTATGTTCCCATAGTAACGCCAA
TAGGGACTTTCCATTGACGTCAATGGGTGGAGTATTTACGGTAAACTGCCCACTTGGCAGTACATCAAGT
GTATCATATGCCAAGTACGCCCCCTATTGACGTCAATGACGGTAAATGGCCCGCCTGGCATTATGCCCAG
TACATGACCTTATGGGACTTTCCTACTTGGCAGTACATCTACGTATTAGTCATCGCTATTACCATGGTGA
TGCGGTTTTGGCAGTACATCAATGGGCGTGGATAGCGGTTTGACTCACGGGGATTTCCAAGTCTCCACCC
CATTGACGTCAATGGGAGTTTGTTTTGGCACCAAAATCAACGGGACTTTCCAAAATGTCGTAACAACTCC
GCCCCATTGACGCAAATGGGCGGTAGGCGTGTACGGTGGGAGGTCTATATAAGCAGAGCTCTCTGGCTAA
CTAGAGAACCCACTGCTTACTGGCTTATCGAAATTAATACGACTCACTATAGGGAGACCCAAGCTGGCTA
GTTAAGCTATCAACAAGTTTGTACAAAAAAGTTGGCATGTCAGGAATGGAAGCCACTGTGACCATCCCAA
TCTGGCAAAACAAGCCACATGGGGCTGCTCGAAGTGTAGTAAGAAGAATTGGGACCAACCTACCCTTGAA
GCCGTGTGCCCGGGCGTCCTTTGAGACCCTGCCCAACATCTCTGACCTGTGTTTGAGAGATGTGCCCCCA
GTCCCTACCCTGGCTGACATCGCCTGGATTGCTGCGGATGAAGAGGAGACATATGCCCGGGTCAGGAGTG
ATACGCGCCCCCTGAGGCACACCTGGAAACCCAGCCCTCTGATTGTCATGCAGCGCAATGCCTCTGTTCC
CAACCTGCGTGGGTCCGAGGAGAGGCTTCTGGCCCTGAAGAAGCCAGCTCTGCCAGCCCTAAGCCGCACT
ACTGAGCTGCAGGACGAGCTGAGCCACTTGCGCAGCCAGATTGCAAAGATAGTGGCAGCTGATGCAGCTT
CGGCTTCATTAACGCCAGATTTCTTATCTCCAGGAAGTTCAAATGTCTCTTCTCCCTTACCTTGTTTTGG
ATCCTCATTCCACTCTACAACTTCCTTTGTCATTAGTGACATCACCGAGGAGACAGAGGTGGAGGTCCCT
GAGCTTCCATCAGTCCCCCTGCTTTGTTCTGCCAGCCCTGAATGTTGCAAACCAGAACACAAAGCTGCCT
GCAGTTCGTCTGAAGAGGATGACTGCGTCTCTTTGTCCAAGGCCAGCAGCTTTGCAGACATGATGGGTAT
CCTGAAGGACTTTCACCGAATGAAACAGAGTCAAGATCTGAACCGGAGTTTATTGAAGGAGGAAGACCCT
GCTGTGCTTATCTCTGAGGTCCTAAGGAGGAAGTTTGCTCTAAAGGAAGAAGATATCAGTAGAAAAGGAA
ATTGCCCAACTTTCTTGTACAAAGTGGTTGATCTAGAGGGCCCGCGGTTCGAAGGTAAGCCTATCCCTAA
CCCTCTCCTCGGTCTCGATTCTACGCGTACCGGTTAGTAATGAGTTTAAACGGGGGAGGCTAACTGAAAC
ACGGAAGGAGACAATACCGGAAGGAACCCGCGCTATGACGGCAATAAAAAGACAGAATAAAACGCACGGG
TGTTGGGTCGTTTGTTCATAAACGCGGGGTTCGGTCCCAGGGCTGGCACTCTGTCGATACCCCACCGAGA
CCCCATTGGGGCCAATACGCCCGCGTTTCTTCCTTTTCCCCACCCCACCCCCCAAGTTCGGGTGAAGGCC
CAGGGCTCGCAGCCAACGTCGGGGCGGCAGGCCCTGCCATAGCAGATCTGCGCAGCTGGGGCTCTAGGGG
GTATCCCC
[124 nt withheld, positions 2249-2372]
C
[91 nt withheld, positions 2374-2464]
A
[49 nt withheld, positions 2466-2514]
CCTTTGACGTTGGAGTCCACGTTCTTT
[37 nt withheld, positions 2542-2578]
ACCCTATCTCGGTCTATTCTTTTGATTTATAAGGGATTTTGCCGATTTCGGCCTATTGGTTAAAAAATGA
GCTGATTTAACAAAAATTTAACGCGAATTAATTCTGTGGAATGTGTGTCAGTTAGGGTGTGGAAAGTCCC
CAGGCTCCCCAGCAGGCAGAAGTATGCAAAGCATGCATCTCAATTAGTCAGCAACCAGGTGTGGAAAGTC
CCCAGGCTCCCCAGCAGGCAGAAGTATGCAAAGCATGCATCTCAATTAGTCAGCAACCATAGTCCCGCCC
CTAACTCCGCCCATCCCGCCCCTAACTCCGCCCAGTTCCGCCCATTCTCCGCCCCATGGCTGACTAATTT
TTTTTATTTATGCAGAGGCCGAGGCCGCCTCTGCCTCTGAGCTATTCCAGAAGTAGTGAGGAGGCTTTTT
TGGAGGCCTAGGCTTTTGCAAAAAGCTCCCGGGAGCTTGTATATCCATTTTCGGATCTGATCAAGAGACA
GGATGAGGATCGTTTCGCATGATTGAACAAGATGGATTGCACGCAGGTTCTCCGGCCGCTTGGGTGGAGA
GGCTATTCGGCTATGACTGGGCACAACAGACAATCGGCTGCTCTGATGCCGCCGTGTTCCGGCTGTCAGC
GCAGGGGCGCCCGGTTCTTTTTGTCAAGACCGACCTGTCCGGTGCCCTGAATGAACTGCAGGACGAGGCA
GCGCGGCTATCGTGGCTGGCCACGACGGGCGTTCCTTGCGCAGCTGTGCTCGACGTTGTCACTGAAGCGG
GAAGGGACTGGCTGCTATTGGGCGAAGTGCCGGGGCAGGATCTCCTGTCATCTCACCTTGCTCCTGCCGA
GAAAGTATCCATCATGGCTGATGCAATGCGGCGGCTGCATACGCTTGATCCGGCTACCTGCCCATTCGAC
CACCAAGCGAAACATCGCATCGAGCGAGCACGTACTCGGATGGAAGCCGGTCTTGTCGATCAGGATGATC
TGGACGAAGAGCATCAGGGGCTCGCGCCAGCCGAACTGTTCGCCAGGCTCAAGGCGCGCATGCCCGACGG
CGAGGATCTCGTCGTGACCCATGGCGATGCCTGCTTGCCGAATATCATGGTGGAAAATGGCCGCTTTTCT
GGATTCATCGACTGTGGCCGGCTGGGTGTGGCGGACCGCTATCAGGACATAGCGTTGGCTACCCGTGATA
TTGCTGAAGAGCTTGGCGGCGAATGGGCTGACCGCTTCCTCGTGCTTTACGGTATCGCCGCTCCCGATTC
GCAGCGCATCGCCTTCTATCGCCTTCTTGACGAGTTCTTCTGAGCGGGACTCTGGGGTTCGCGAAATGAC
CGACCAAGCGACGCCCAACCTGCCATCACGAGATTTCGATTCCACCGCCGCCTTCTATGAAAGGTTGGGC
TTCGGAATCGTTTTCCGGGACGCCGGCTGGATGATCCTCCAGCGCGGGGATCTCATGCTGGAGTTCTTCG
CCCACCCCAACTTGTTTATTGCAGCTTATAATGGTTACAAATAAAGCAATAGCATCACAAATTTCACAAA
TAAAGCATTTTTTTCACTGCATTCTAGTTGTGGTTTGTCCAAACTCATCAATGTATCTTATCATGTCTGT
ATACCGTCGACCTCTAGCTAGAGCTTGGCGTAATCATGGTCATAGCTGTTTCCTGTGTGAAATTGTTATC
CGCTCACAATTCCACACAACATACGAGCCGGAAGCATAAAGTGTAAAGCCTGGGGTGCCTAATGAGTGAG
CTAACTCACATTAATTGCGTTGCGCTCACTGCCCGCTTTCCAGTCGGGAAACCTGTCGTGCCAGCTGCAT
TAATGAATCGGCCAACGCGCGGGGAGAGGCGGTTTGCGTATTGGGCGCTCTTCCGCTTCCTCGCTCACTG
ACTCGCTGCGCTCGGTCGTTCGGCTGCGGCGAGCGGTATCAGCTCACTCAAAGGCGGTAATACGGTTATC
CACAGAATCAGGGGATAACGCAGGAAAGAACATGTGAGCAAAAGGCCAGCAAAAGGCCAGGAACCGTAAA
AAGGCCGCGTTGCTGGCGTTTTTCCATAGGCTCCGCCCCCCTGACGAGCATCACAAAAATCGACGCTCAA
GTCAGAGGTGGCGAAACCCGACAGGACTATAAAGATACCAGGCGTTTCCCCCTGGAAGCTCCCTCGTGCG
CTCTCCTGTTCCGACCCTGCCGCTTACCGGATACCTGTCCGCCTTTCTCCCTTCGGGAAGCGTGGCGCTT
TCTCATAGCTCACGCTGTAGGTATCTCAGTTCGGTGTAGGTCGTTCGCTCCAAGCTGGGCTGTGTGCACG
AACCCCCCGTTCAGCCCGACCGCTGCGCCTTATCCGGTAACTATCGTCTTGAGTCCAACCCGGTAAGACA
CGACTTATCGCCACTGGCAGCAGCCACTGGTAACAGGATTAGCAGAGCGAGGTATGTAGGCGGTGCTACA
GAGTTCTTGAAGTGGTGGCCTAACTACGGCTACACTAGAAGAACAGTATTTGGTATCTGCGCTCTGCTGA
AGCCAGTTACCTTCGGAAAAAGAGTTGGTAGCTCTTGATCCGGCAAACAAACCACCGCTGGTAGCGGTGG
TTTTTTTGTTTGCAAGCAGCAGATTACGCGCAGAAAAAAAGGATCTCAAGAAGATCCTTTGATCTTTTCT
ACGGGGTCTGACGCTCAGTGGAACGAAAACTCACGTTAAGGGATTTTGGTCATGAGATTATCAAAAAGGA
TCTTCACCTAGATCCTTTTAAATTAAAAATGAAGTTTTAAATCAATCTAAAGTATATATGAGTAAACTTG
GTCTGACAGTTACCAATGCTTAATCAGTGAGGCACCTATCTCAGCGATCTGTCTATTTCGTTCATCCATA
GTTGCCTGACTCCCCGTCGTGTAGATAACTACGATACGGGAGGGCTTACCATCTGGCCCCAGTGCTGCAA
TGATACCGCGAGACCCACGCTCACCGGCTCCAGATTTATCAGCAATAAACCAGCCAGCCGGAAGGGCCGA
GCGCAGAAGTGGTCCTGCAACTTTATCCGCCTCCATCCAGTCTATTAATTGTTGCCGGGAAGCTAGAGTA
AGTAGTTCGCCAGTTAATAGTTTGCGCAACGTTGTTGCCATTGCTACAGGCATCGTGGTGTCACGCTCGT
CGTTTGGTATGGCTTCATTCAGCTCCGGTTCCCAACGATCAAGGCGAGTTACATGATCCCCCATGTTGTG
CAAAAAAGCGGTTAGCTCCTTCGGTCCTCCGATCGTTGTCAGAAGTAAGTTGGCCGCAGTGTTATCACTC
ATGGTTATGGCAGCACTGCATAATTCTCTTACTGTCATGCCATCCGTAAGATGCTTTTCTGTGACTGGTG
AGTACTCAACCAAGTCATTCTGAGAATAGTGTATGCGGCGACCGAGTTGCTCTTGCCCGGCGTCAATACG
GGATAATACCGCGCCACATAGCAGAACTTTAAAAGTGCTCATCATTGGAAAACGTTCTTCGGGGCGAAAA
CTCTCAAGGATCTTACCGCTGTTGAGATCCAGTTCGATGTAACCCACTCGTGCACCCAACTGATCTTCAG
CATCTTTTACTTTCACCAGCGTTTCTGGGTGAGCAAAAACAGGAAGGCAAAATGCCGCAAAAAAGGGAAT
AAGGGCGACACGGAAATGTTGAATACTCATACTCTTCCTTTTTCAATATTATTGAAGCATTTATCAGGGT
TATTGTCTCATGAGCGGATACATATTTGAATGTATTTAGAAAAATAAACAAATAGGGGTTCCGCGCACAT
TTCCCCGAAAAGTG
Features (pLannotate 1.2.2; 23 found; start..end, strand, type, name):
     40..92      -  misc_feature   bom (fragment): basis of mobility region from pBR322
    247..626     +  enhancer       CMV enhancer: human cytomegalovirus immediate early enhancer
    627..830     +  promoter       CMV promoter: human cytomegalovirus (CMV) immediate early promoter
    826..859     +  LTR            5' LTR (truncated) (fragment): truncated 5' long terminal repeat (LTR) from HIV-1
    875..893     +  promoter       T7 promoter: promoter for bacteriophage T7 RNA polymerase
    924..941     +  protein_bind   attB1 (fragment): mutant version of attB; core recombination site for the Gateway® BP reaction BP Clonase™
    947..1822    +  CDS            MTFR1L: MFR1L_HUMAN - Also known as FAM54B. Experimental evidence at protein level: Swiss-Prot protein existence level 1. From Homo sapiens (Human).
   1825..1848    -  protein_bind   attB2: mutant version of attB; recombination site for the Gateway® BP reaction BP Clonase™
   1874..1915    +  CDS            V5 tag: epitope tag from simian virus 5
   1999..2047    +  polyA_signal   HSV TK poly(A) signal: herpes simplex virus thymidine kinase polyadenylation signal (Cole and Stacy, 1985)
   2138..2154    -  polyA_signal   bGH poly(A) signal (fragment): bovine growth hormone polyadenylation signal
   2249..2677    +  rep_origin     f1 ori (sequence partly withheld): f1 bacteriophage origin of replication; arrow indicates direction of (+) strand synthesis
   2691..3020    +  promoter       SV40 promoter: SV40 enhancer and early promoter
   3087..3878    +  CDS            neo: KKA2_KLEPN - Also known as kan, nptII. Experimental evidence at protein level: Swiss-Prot protein existence level 1. Resistance to kanamycin, neomycin, paromomycin, ribostamycin, butirosin and gentamicin B. From Klebsiella pneumoniae.
   3904..4062    +  CDS            ble (fragment): BLE_KLEPN - Experimental evidence at protein level: Swiss-Prot protein existence level 1. Binding protein with a strong affinity to the bleomycin family of antibiotics. Binds to CL990; an antimitotic-antibiotic compound. From Klebsiella pneumoniae.
   4057..4178    +  polyA_signal   SV40 poly(A) signal: SV40 polyadenylation signal
   4251..4267    -  protein_bind   lac operator: The lac repressor binds to the lac operator to inhibit transcription in E. coli. This inhibition can be relieved by adding lactose or isopropyl-β-D-thiogalactopyranoside (IPTG). lac repressor encoded by lacI
   4275..4305    -  promoter       lac promoter: promoter for the E. coli lac operon
   4320..4341    -  protein_bind   CAP binding site: CAP binding activates transcription in the presence of cAMP. E. coli catabolite activator protein
   4354..4446    -  CDS            lacI (fragment): lac repressor; lacI; The lac repressor binds to the lac operator to inhibit transcription in E. coli. This inhibition can be relieved by adding lactose or isopropyl-β-D-thiogalactopyranoside (IPTG).
   4629..5217    -  rep_origin     ori: high-copy-number ColE1/pMB1/pBR322/pUC origin of replication
   5388..6248    -  CDS            AmpR: β-lactamase; bla; confers resistance to ampicillin, carbenicillin, and related antibiotics
   6249..6353    -  promoter       AmpR promoter: bla
