[The description below was written by a language model from this plasmid's Addgene catalogue record and pLannotate feature annotations shown in this document.]
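Description:
pcDNA 3.2/V5-DEST MTFR1L-V5 is a mammalian expression plasmid of about 6.4 kb, made by Gateway recombination of a human ORFeome library cDNA into the pcDNA 3.2/V5-DEST destination vector. It is maintained in E. coli through a high-copy ColE1/pUC-type origin and selected with ampicillin via the β-lactamase gene and its native promoter. An f1 phage origin is also present, which can support single-stranded DNA production. The catalogue lists the vector type as both mammalian expression and retroviral, but the feature table shows no packaging signal or functional LTR pair. The only LTR-related annotation is a very short fragment immediately downstream of the CMV promoter, so the plasmid reads as a conventional transfection vector rather than a viral transfer vector.

The payload is the open reading frame of human mitochondrial fission regulator 1-like (MTFR1L, also known as FAM54B), flanked by the attB1 and attB2 sites left by Gateway cloning. The human cytomegalovirus immediate early enhancer and promoter drive its expression. A T7 promoter just upstream allows in vitro transcription. The ORF reads through attB2 into a backbone-encoded V5 epitope, giving a C-terminally tagged protein that can be detected or immunoprecipitated with anti-V5 antibodies. Transcripts end at an HSV thymidine kinase polyadenylation signal. A separate cassette, with the SV40 early promoter driving the neomycin phosphotransferase gene and an SV40 poly(A) signal, permits G418 selection of stable mammalian lines.

The construct is intended for expressing V5-tagged MTFR1L in mammalian cells and was deposited with a study identifying AMPK phosphorylation substrates.
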