Addgene plasmid #69822: pcDNA 3.2/V5-DEST MTFR1L-V5
Purpose: Expresses MTFR1L-V5 in mammalian cells
Depositing lab: Anne Brunet. Depositing organization: Stanford University. Publication: Identification of AMPK Phosphorylation Sites Reveals a Network of Proteins Involved in Cell Invasion and Facilitates Large-Scale Substrate Prediction. Schaffer BE, Levin RS, Hertz NT, Maures TJ, Schoof ML, Hollstein PE, Benayoun BA, Banko MR, Shaw RJ, Shokat KM, Brunet A. Cell Metab. 2015 Nov 3;22(5):907-21. doi: 10.1016/j.cmet.2015.09.009. Epub 2015 Oct 8. PubMed 26456332.
Backbone
  Vector backbone: pcDNA 3.2/V5-DEST
  Backbone size w/o insert (bp): 5394
  Total vector size (bp): 6372
  Vector type: Mammalian Expression, Retroviral
Growth in bacteria
  Bacterial resistance: Ampicillin, 100 μg/mL
  Growth temperature: 37°C
  Growth strain: NEB Stable
  Copy number: High Copy
Gene/Insert
  Gene/Insert name: Mitochondrial fission regulator 1-like (alt names: MTFR1L,FAM54B; MSTP116)
  Species: H. sapiens (human)
  Insert size (bp): 978
  GenBank ID: BC017175
  Entrez Gene: MTFR1L (a.k.a. FAM54B, HYST1888, MST116, MSTP116)
  Promoter: cmv
  Tag / fusion protein: v5 (C terminal on backbone)
  Cloning method: Gateway Cloning
  Sequencing primers: 5′ GGCACCAAAATCAACGGGACTTTC; 3′ GTCTCCTTCCGTGTTTCAGTTAGCC
Terms and licenses: Academic/Nonprofit Terms; Industry Terms: Not Available to Industry
Depositor comments: vector is Gateway and cDNA is from Orfeome library (Open Biosystems)
How to cite: pcDNA 3.2/V5-DEST MTFR1L-V5 was a gift from Anne Brunet (Addgene plasmid # 69822 ; http://n2t.net/addgene:69822 ; RRID:Addgene_69822)
