>Addgene plasmid #69822 | pcDNA 3.2/V5-DEST MTFR1L-V5 | addgene partial sequence | sequence record 142800 | CMV-F 5'-CGCAAATGGGCGGTAGGCGTG-3'
AGCTCTCTGGCTAACTAGAGAACCCACTGCTTACTGGCTTATCGAAATTAATACGACTCACTATAGGGAG
ACCCAAGCTGGCTAGTTAAGCTATCAACAAGTTTGTACAAAAAAGTTGGCATGTCAGGAATGGAAGCCAC
TGTGACCATCCCAATCTGGCAAAACAAGCCACATGGGGCTGCTCGAAGTGTAGTAAGAAGAATTGGGACC
AACCTACCCTTGAAGCCGTGTGCCCGGGCGTCCTTTGAGACCCTGCCCAACATCTCTGACCTGTGTTTGA
GAGATGTGCCCCCAGTCCCTACCCTGGCTGACATCGCCTGGATTGCTGCGGATGAAGAGGAGACATATGC
CCGGGTCAGGAGTGATACGCGCCCCCTGAGGCACACCTGGAAACCCAGCCCTCTGATTGTCATGCAGCGC
AATGCCTCTGTTCCCAACCTGCGTGGGTCCGAGGAGAGGCTTCTGGCCCTGAAGAAGCCAGCTCTGCCAG
CCCTAAGCCGCACTACTGAGCTGCAGGACGAGCTGAGCCACTTGCGCAGCCAGATTGCAAAGATAGTGGC
AGCTGATGCAGCTTCGGCTTCATTAACGCCAGATTTCTTATCTCCAGGAAGTTCAAATGTCTCTTCTCCC
TTACCTTGTTTTGGATCCTCATTCCACTCTACAACTTCCTTTGTCATTAGTGACATCACCGAGGAGACAG
AGGTGGAGGTCCCTGAGCTTCCATCAGTCCCCCTGCTTTGTTCTGCCAGCCCTGAATGTTGCAAACCAGA
ACACAAAGCTGCCTGCAGTTCGTCTGAAGAGGATGACTGCGTCTCTTTGTCCAAGGCCAGCAGCTTTGCA
GACATGATGGGTATCCTGAAGGACTTTCACCGAATGAAACAGAGTCAAGATCTGAACCGGAGTTTATTGA
AGGAGGAAGACCCTGCTGTGCTTATCTCTGA
