>Addgene plasmid #69822 | pcDNA 3.2/V5-DEST MTFR1L-V5 | addgene partial sequence | sequence record 142801 | TK-pA-R2 5'-GGTGGGGAAAAGGAAGAAAC-3'
GGTGGGGTATCGACAGAGTGCCAGCCCTGGGACCGAACCCCGCGTTTATGAACAAACGACCCAACACCCG
TGCGTTTTATTCTGTCTTTTTATTGCCGTCATAGCGCGGGTTCCTTCCGGTATTGTCTCCTTCCGTGTTT
CAGTTAGCCTCCCCCGTTTAAACTCATTACTAACCGGTACGCGTAGAATCGAGACCGAGGAGAGGGTTAG
GGATAGGCTTACCTTCGAACCGCGGGCCCTCTAGATCAACCACTTTGTACAAGAAAGTTGGGCAATTTCC
TTTTCTACTGATATCTTCTTCCTTTAGAGCAAACTTCCTCCTTAGGACCTCAGAGATAAGCACAGCAGGG
TCTTCCTCCTTCAATAAACTCCGGTTCAGATCTTGACTCTGTTTCATTCGGTGAAAGTCCTTCAGGATAC
CCATCATGTCTGCAAAGCTGCTGGCCTTGGACAAAGAGACGCAGTCATCCTCTTCAGACGAACTGCAGGC
AGCTTTGTGTTCTGGTTTGCAACATTCAGGGCTGGCAGAACAAAGCAGGGGGACTGATGGAAGCTCAGGG
ACCTCCACCTCTGTCTCCTCGGTGATGTCACTAATGACAAAGGAAGTTGTAGAGTGGAATGAGGATCCAA
AACAAGGTAAGGGAGAAGAGACATTTGAACTTCCTGGAGATAAGAAATCTGGCGTTAATGAAGCCGAAGC
TGCATCAGCTGCCACTATCTTTGCAATCTGGCTGCGCAAGTGGCTCAGCTCGTCCTGCAGCTCAGTAGTG
CGGCTTAGGGCTGGCAGAGCTGGCTTCTTCAGGGCCAGAAGCCTCTCCTCGGACCCACGCAGGTTGGGAA
CAGAGGCATTGCGCTGCATGACAATCAGAGGGCTGGGTTTCCAGGTGTGCCTCAGGGGGCGCGTATCACT
CCTGACCCGGGCATATGTCTCCTCTTCATCCGCAGCAATCCAGGCGATGTCAGCCAGGGTAGGGACTGGG
GGCACATCTCTCAAACACAGGTCA
